>Addgene plasmid #71552 | pJK288 | depositor full sequence | sequence record 139942 | Full plasmid sequence
TGGCGAATGGG
[124 nt withheld, positions 12-135]
C
[91 nt withheld, positions 137-227]
A
[49 nt withheld, positions 229-277]
CCTTTGACGTTGGAGTCCACGTTCTTT
[37 nt withheld, positions 305-341]
ACCCTATCTCGGTCTATTCTTTTGATTTATAAGGGATTTTGCCGATTTCGGCCTATTGGTTAAAAAATGA
GCTGATTTAACAAAAATTTAACGCGAATTTTAACAAAATATTAACGTTTACAATTTCAGGTGGCACTTTT
CGGGGAAATGTGCGCGGAACCCCTATTTGTTTATTTTTCTAAATACATTCAAATATGTATCCGCTCATGA
GACAATAACCCTGATAAATGCTTCAATAATATTGAAAAAGGAAGAGTATGAGTATTCAACATTTCCGTGT
CGCCCTTATTCCCTTTTTTGCGGCATTTTGCCTTCCTGTTTTTGCTCACCCAGAAACGCTGGTGAAAGTA
AAAGATGCTGAAGATCAGTTGGGTGCACGAGTGGGTTACATCGAACTGGATCTCAACAGCGGTAAGATCC
TTGAGAGTTTTCGCCCCGAAGAACGTTTTCCAATGATGAGCACTTTTAAAGTTCTGCTATGTGGCGCGGT
ATTATCCCGTATTGACGCCGGGCAAGAGCAACTCGGTCGCCGCATACACTATTCTCAGAATGACTTGGTT
GAGTACTCACCAGTCACAGAAAAGCATCTTACGGATGGCATGACAGTAAGAGAATTATGCAGTGCTGCCA
TAACCATGAGTGATAACACTGCGGCCAACTTACTTCTGACAACGATCGGAGGACCGAAGGAGCTAACCGC
TTTTTTGCACAACATGGGGGATCATGTAACTCGCCTTGATCGTTGGGAACCGGAGCTGAATGAAGCCATA
CCAAACGACGAGCGTGACACCACGATGCCTGCAGCAATGGCAACAACGTTGCGCAAACTATTAACTGGCG
AACTACTTACTCTAGCTTCCCGGCAACAATTAATAGACTGGATGGAGGCGGATAAAGTTGCAGGACCACT
TCTGCGCTCGGCCCTTCCGGCTGGCTGGTTTATTGCTGATAAATCTGGAGCCGGTGAGCGTGGGTCTCGC
GGTATCATTGCAGCACTGGGGCCAGATGGTAAGCCCTCCCGTATCGTAGTTATCTACACGACGGGGAGTC
AGGCAACTATGGATGAACGAAATAGACAGATCGCTGAGATAGGTGCCTCACTGATTAAGCATTGGTAACT
GTCAGACCAAGTTTACTCATATATACTTTAGATTGATTTAAAACTTCATTTTTAATTTAAAAGGATCTAG
GTGAAGATCCTTTTTGATAATCTCATGACCAAAATCCCTTAACGTGAGTTTTCGTTCCACTGAGCGTCAG
ACCCCGTAGAAAAGATCAAAGGATCTTCTTGAGATCCTTTTTTTCTGCGCGTAATCTGCTGCTTGCAAAC
AAAAAAACCACCGCTACCAGCGGTGGTTTGTTTGCCGGATCAAGAGCTACCAACTCTTTTTCCGAAGGTA
ACTGGCTTCAGCAGAGCGCAGATACCAAATACTGTCCTTCTAGTGTAGCCGTAGTTAGGCCACCACTTCA
AGAACTCTGTAGCACCGCCTACATACCTCGCTCTGCTAATCCTGTTACCAGTGGCTGCTGCCAGTGGCGA
TAAGTCGTGTCTTACCGGGTTGGACTCAAGACGATAGTTACCGGATAAGGCGCAGCGGTCGGGCTGAACG
GGGGGTTCGTGCACACAGCCCAGCTTGGAGCGAACGACCTACACCGAACTGAGATACCTACAGCGTGAGC
TATGAGAAAGCGCCACGCTTCCCGAAGGGAGAAAGGCGGACAGGTATCCGGTAAGCGGCAGGGTCGGAAC
AGGAGAGCGCACGAGGGAGCTTCCAGGGGGAAACGCCTGGTATCTTTATAGTCCTGTCGGGTTTCGCCAC
CTCTGACTTGAGCGTCGATTTTTGTGATGCTCGTCAGGGGGGCGGAGCCTATGGAAAAACGCCAGCAACG
CGGCCTTTTTACGGTTCCTGGCCTTTTGCTGGCCTTTTGCTCACATGTTCTTTCCTGCGTTATCCCCTGA
TTCTGTGGATAACCGTATTACCGCCTTTGAGTGAGCTGATACCGCTCGCCGCAGCCGAACGACCGAGCGC
AGCGAGTCAGTGAGCGAGGAAGCGGAAGAGCGCCTGATGCGGTATTTTCTCCTTACGCATCTGTGCGGTA
TTTCACACCGCATATATGGTGCACTCTCAGTACAATCTGCTCTGATGCCGCATAGTTAAGCCAGTATACA
CTCCGCTATCGCTACGTGACTGGGTCATGGCTGCGCCCCGACACCCGCCAACACCCGCTGACGCGCCCTG
ACGGGCTTGTCTGCTCCCGGCATCCGCTTACAGACAAGCTGTGACCGTCTCCGGGAGCTGCATGTGTCAG
AGGTTTTCACCGTCATCACCGAAACGCGCGAGGCAGCTGCGGTAAAGCTCATCAGCGTGGTCGTGAAGCG
ATTCACAGATGTCTGCCTGTTCATCCGCGTCCAGCTCGTTGAGTTTCTCCAGAAGCGTTAATGTCTGGCT
TCTGATAAAGCGGGCCATGTTAAGGGCGGTTTTTTCCTGTTTGGTCACTGATGCCTCCGTGTAAGGGGGA
TTTCTGTTCATGGGGGTAATGATACCGATGAAACGAGAGAGGATGCTCACGATACGGGTTACTGATGATG
AACATGCCCGGTTACTGGAACGTTGTGAGGGTAAACAACTGGCGGTATGGATGCGGCGGGACCAGAGAAA
AATCACTCAGGGTCAATGCCAGCGCTTCGTTAATACAGATGTAGGTGTTCCACAGGGTAGCCAGCAGCAT
CCTGCGATGCAGATCCGGAACATAATGGTGCAGGGCGCTGACTTCCGCGTTTCCAGACTTTACGAAACAC
GGAAACCGAAGACCATTCATGTTGTTGCTCAGGTCGCAGACGTTTTGCAGCAGCAGTCGCTTCACGTTCG
CTCGCGTATCGGTGATTCATTCTGCTAACCAGTAAGGCAACCCCGCCAGCCTAGCCGGGTCCTCAACGAC
AGGAGCACGATCATGCGCACCCGTGGCCAGGACCCAACGCTGCCCGAGATCTCGATCCCGCGAAATTAAT
ACGACTCACTATAGGGAGACCACAACGGTTTCCCTCTAGAAATAATTTTGTTTAACTTTAAGAAGGAGAT
ATACATATGGCTAGCATGACTGGTGGACAGCAAATGGGTCGCGGATCCGAATTCAATGTGGCCAGCATCG
CGCGCAGGGGCTGTGTTGACGATAAATCTTTCCGCTATTGCCGAAAATTACCGCTATCTTGTGAACAAAC
TGGGCAAAACAGTTTGCGCCGCAGTAGTTAAGGCCGATGCTTATGGGCTTGGGGTTGCACAGGTGGCGCC
CATTTTGGAACAGGTTGGCGCAAAACATTTTTTTGTCGCACATGTGGATGAAGGGCTAGCCCTTAGGCCA
TATCTTTCACCCCACACATCAGTAACTGTGTTGCATGGTCCACGGCCGGATGCTGCTGAGGTTTGCGTAC
GCAATAATTTGCGGCCAGTTTTAAATAGCCTAAAACAGGTGGCTGTTTTGCGGGATCTGGCAGCCAAAAT
GGATAAGCCGCTGGATGTGGCCATTCAACTGGATACGGGTATGTCTCGTTTTGGCCTTTCAGAGGCTGAT
ATCCATAAACTGATGGCCACTCCTGAACTTTTGGAGGGGTTATCTGTCAGTCTGGTTATGAGTCATCTGG
CCTGTGCAGATACGCCAGAAAACGCAGCCAATGCCATGCAGCGTGAACGGTTTGAGAACTATGCACGCAT
GTTGCCAAAGGCAGCTTTAAGTCTTTCTGCATCTTCTGGAATTTTTCTGGGGCAACCATTTCATTTTGAT
CTCGTGCGCCCTGGTGCCGCTTTGTATGGCGTAGCGCCGCAGAATGATGGTGTTAATCCACTTAAGCCTG
TTGTGGGGTTGCAAACGCATATTCTGCAAATTCGCACTTTATCCAAAGGGGATCGGGTGGGAGCTGGGCT
TACGTGGCAAGCGACTGGCCCATGCCGTGTTGCGACCATTGCGGTTGGATATGCTGATGGATTTGCCCGT
GCGGGCGCTGCTGCAGGATGCGCTTGGTATAAAGGATATCGGCTACCAATTCTGGGCCGAATCTCTATGG
ATTCCATGACAGTTGATCTTTCCGCAGTGCCCGAAGGGCTGCTGGAAGAAGATAGCATGGTGGAACTTTT
GAATGAGTCTTACGGCGTAGATGCTGTGGCCAAAGCAGAAGGCACAATAGGCTACGAAGTACTGACATCT
CTGGGGCGGCGTTATCATCGCGTTTATGCAACGGCTGCCTGAAGCTTGCGGCCGCACTCGAGCACCACCA
CCACCACCACTGAGATCCGGCTGCTAACAAAGCCCGAAAGGAAGCTGAGTTGGCTGCTGCCACCGCTGAG
CAATAACTAGCATAACCCCTTGGGGCCTCTAAACGGGTCTTGAGGGGTTTTTTGCTGAAAGGAGGAACTA
TATCCGGAT
Features (pLannotate 1.2.2; 13 found; start..end, strand, type, name):
     12..467     +  rep_origin     f1 ori (sequence partly withheld): f1 bacteriophage origin of replication; arrow indicates direction of (+) strand synthesis
    494..598     +  promoter       AmpR promoter: bla
    599..1459    +  CDS            AmpR: β-lactamase; bla; confers resistance to ampicillin, carbenicillin, and related antibiotics
   1630..2218    +  rep_origin     ori: high-copy-number ColE1/pMB1/pBR322/pUC origin of replication
   2404..2546    -  misc_feature   bom: basis of mobility region from pBR322
   2648..2839    -  CDS            rop: Rop protein, which maintains plasmids at low copy number; rop
   2856..3236    +  CDS            YPB1_ECOLX: Protein predicted: Swiss-Prot protein existence level 4. From Escherichia coli.
   3348..3366    +  promoter       T7 promoter: promoter for bacteriophage T7 RNA polymerase
   3398..3420    +  RBS            RBS: efficient ribosome binding site from bacteriophage T7 gene 10 (Olins and Rangwala, 1989)
   3428..3460    +  CDS            T7 tag (gene 10 leader): leader peptide from bacteriophage T7 gene 10 promotes efficient translation in E. coli
   4604..4621    +  CDS            9xHis (fragment): 9xHis affinity tag
   4631..4680    +  CDS            SET1 (fragment): solubility-enhancement tag derived from T7 phage gene 10B
   4688..4735    +  terminator     T7 terminator: transcription terminator for bacteriophage T7 RNA polymerase
