[The description below was written by a language model from this plasmid's Addgene catalogue record and pLannotate feature annotations shown in this document.]
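Description:
pJK288 is a bacterial expression plasmid built on the pET23a backbone for producing the alanine racemase (alr) of the acidophilic bacterium Acetobacter aceti strain 1023 carrying a Tyr260-to-Ala substitution (AaAlr-Y260A). It is propagated in E. coli under ampicillin selection from the bla (β-lactamase) gene and replicates from a ColE1/pMB1-type origin. The annotation also picks up the pBR322-derived bom region and a rop coding sequence, along with an f1 phage origin that permits single-stranded DNA production. The catalogue lists copy number as unknown. It gives a total size of 4,711 bp, whereas the depositor's full sequence record is 4,760 nt. This difference happens to match the 49 extra nucleotides mentioned by the depositor, although the record does not explicitly connect the two.

The expression cassette follows the standard pET arrangement: a T7 promoter, the phage T7 gene 10 ribosome binding site, the insert region, and a T7 terminator, so transcription requires a host that supplies T7 RNA polymerase. The alr coding sequence itself is not called in the automated feature table, but it would occupy the unannotated interval between the vector's leader region and the downstream elements. The depositor notes 49 additional nucleotides between the NdeI cloning site and the initiator Met codon. The table also detects a T7 tag (gene 10 leader) upstream and a His-tag fragment downstream, both vector-derived. The record does not state whether either is translated in frame with the enzyme, so the protein should not be assumed to be tagged. The construct is intended for recombinant production of this mutant enzyme; the record does not state the role of Tyr260.
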