Addgene plasmid #71552: pJK288
Purpose: Production of Acetobacter aceti 1023 alanine racemase (alr) with Tyr260>Ala mutant (AaAlr-Y260A)
Depositing lab: T. J. Kappock. Depositing organization: Washington University in Saint Louis. Publication: Alanine racemase from the acidophile Acetobacter aceti. Francois JA, Kappock TJ. Protein Expr Purif. 2007 Jan;51(1):39-48. Epub 2006 Jun 6. 10.1016/j.pep.2006.05.016 PubMed 16843006.
Backbone
  Vector backbone: pET23a
  Backbone size w/o insert (bp): 3666
  Total vector size (bp): 4711
  Vector type: Bacterial Expression
Growth in bacteria
  Bacterial resistance: Ampicillin, 100 μg/mL
  Growth temperature: 37°C
  Growth strain: DH5alpha
  Copy number: Unknown
Gene/Insert
  Gene/Insert name: alanine racemase (alt names: alr; AZ09_RS09230)
  Species: Acetobacter aceti 1023
  Mutation: changes tyrosine-260 to alanine
  GenBank ID: WP_042787947.1 ABC71322.1
Terms and licenses: Academic/Nonprofit Terms; Industry Terms: Not Available to Industry
Depositor comments: This plasmid contains 49 additional nucleotides between the NdeI cloning site and the initiator Met codon.
How to cite: pJK288 was a gift from T. J. Kappock (Addgene plasmid # 71552 ; http://n2t.net/addgene:71552 ; RRID:Addgene_71552)
