>Addgene plasmid #71552 | pJK288 | addgene partial sequence | sequence record 138246 | T7 5'-TAATACGACTCACTATAGGG-3'
TTTTGTTTAACTTTAAGAAGGAGATATACATATGGCTAGCATGACTGGTGGACAGCAAATGGGTCGCGGA
TCCGAATTCAATGTGGCCAGCATCGCGCGCAGGGGCTGTGTTGACGATAAATCTTTCCGCTATTGCCGAA
AATTACCGCTATCTTGTGAACAAACTGGGCAAAACAGTTTGCGCCGCAGTAGTTAAGGCCGATGCTTATG
GGCTTGGGGTTGCACAGGTGGCGCCCATTTTGGAACAGGTTGGCGCAAAACATTTTTTTGTCGCACATGT
GGATGAAGGGCTAGCCCTTAGGCCATATCTTTCACCCCACACATCAGTAACTGTGTTGCATGGTCCACGG
CCGGATGCTGCTGAGGTTTGCGTACGCAATAATTTGCGGCCAGTTTTAAATAGCCTAAAACAGGTGGCTG
TTTTGCGGGATCTGGCAGCCAAAATGGATAAGCCGCTGGATGTGGCCATTCAACTGGATACGGGTATGTC
TCGTTTTGGCCTTTCAGAGGCTGATATCCATAAACTGATGGCCACTCCTGAACTTTTGGAGGGGTTATCT
GTCAGTCTGGTTATGAGTCATCTGGCCTGTGC
