>Addgene plasmid #71552 | pJK288 | addgene partial sequence | sequence record 138247 | T7term 5'-GCTAGTTATTGCTCAGCGG-3'
TTTCGGGCTTTGTTAGCAGCCGGATCTCAGTGGTGGTGGTGGTGGTGCTCGAGTGCGGCCGCAAGCTTCA
GGCAGCCGTTGCATAAACGCGATGATAACGCCGCCCCAGAGATGTCAGTACTTCGTAGCCTATTGTGCCT
TCTGCTTTGGCCACAGCATCTACGCCGTAAGACTCATTCAAAAGTTCCACCATGCTATCTTCTTCCAGCA
GCCCTTCGGGCACTGCGGAAAGATCAACTGTCATGGAATCCATAGAGATTCGGCCCAGAATTGGTAGCCG
ATATCCTTTATACCAAGCGCATCCTGCAGCAGCGCCCGCACGGGCAAATCCATCAGCATATCCAACCGCA
ATGGTCGCAACACGGCATGGGCCAGTCGCTTGCCACGTAAGCCCAGCTCCCACCCGATCCCCTTTGGATA
AAGTGCGAATTTGCAGAATATGCGTTTGCAACCCCACAACAGGCTTAAGTGGATTAACACCATCATTCTG
CGGCGCTACGCCATACAAAGCGGCACCAGGGCGCACGAGATCAAAATGAAATGGTTGCCCCAGAAAAATT
CCAGAAGATGCAGAAAGACTTAAAGCTGCCTTTGGCAACATGCGTGCATAGTTCTCAAACCGTTCACGCT
GCATGGCATTGGCTGCGTTTTCTGGCGTATCTGCACAGGCCAGATGACTCATAACCAGACTGACAGATAA
CCCCTCCAAAAGTTCAGGAGTGGCCATCAGTTTATGGATATCAGCCTCTGAAAGGCCAAAACGAGACATA
CCCGTATCCAGTTGAATGGCCACATCCAGCGGCTTATCCATTTTGGCTGCCAGATCCCGCAAAACAGCCA
CCTGTTTTAGGCTATTTAAAACTGGCCGCAAATTATTGCGTACGCAAACCTCAGCAGCATCCGGCCGTGG
ACCATGCAACACAGTTACTGATGTGTGGGGTGAAAGATATGGCCTAAGGGCTAGCCCTTCATCCACATGT
GCGACAAAAAAATGTTTTGCGCCAACCTGTTCCAAAATGGGCGCCACCTGTGCAACCCCAAGCCCATAAG
CATCGGCCTTAACTACTGCGGCGCAAACTGTTTTGCCCAGTT
